>Addgene plasmid #63375 | pFusX3-30 | depositor partial sequence | sequence record 105268 | pFusX3_CTC
AGTCTTAAGCGTCTCCATGGCCTGACCCCGGACCAAGTGGTGGCTATCGCCAGCCACGATGGCGGCAAGC
AAGCGCTCGAAACGGTGCAGCGGCTGTTGCCGGTGCTGTGCCAGGACCATGGCCTCACACCCGATCAGGT
CGTGGCTATCGCCAGCAACGGTGGCGGCAAGCAAGCGCTCGAAACGGTGCAGCGGCTGTTGCCGGTGCTG
TGCCAGGACCATGGCCTGACTCCGGACCAAGTGGTGGCTATCGCCAGCCACGATGGCGGCAAGCAAGCGC
TCGAAACGGTGCAGCGGCTGTTGCCGGTGCTGTGCCAGGACCATGGCCTGCGAGACGTC
