>Addgene plasmid #63375 | pFusX3-30 | depositor partial sequence | sequence record 105269 | FusX3
CGTCTCCATGGCCTGACCCCGGACCAAGTGGTGGCTATCGAGACCGGCGCCGCTACGGGCGCGTCCCATT
CGCCATTCAGGCTGCGCAACTGTTGGGAAGGGCGATCGGTGCGGGCTCTTCGCTATTACGCCAGCTGGCG
AAAGGGGGATGTGCTGCAAGGCGATTAAGTTGGGAACGCCAGGGTTTTCCCAGTCACGACGTTGTAAAAC
GACGGCCAGTGAGCGCGCGTAATCGACTCACTATAGGGCGAATTGGGTACCGGGCCCCCCCTCGAGGTCC
TCCAGCTTTTGTTCCCTTTAGTGAGGGTTAATTGCGCGCTTGGCGTAATCATGGTCATAGCTGTTTCCTG
TGTGAAATTGTTATCCGCTCACAATTCCACACAACATACGAGCCGGAAGCATAAAGTGTAAAGCCTGGGG
TGCCTAATGAGTGAGCTAACTCACATTAATTGCGTTGCGCTCACTGCCCGCTTTCCACCGGTGGTCTCTG
GCGGCAAGCAAGCGCTCGAAACGGTGCAGCGGCTGTTGCCGGTGCTGTGCCAGGACCATGGCCTGCGAGA
CGTCTAGACCAGCCAGGACAGAAATGCCTCGACTTCGCTGCTACCCAAGGTTGCCGGGTGACGCACACCG
TGGAAACGGATGAAGGCACGAACCCAGTGGACATAAGCCTGTTCGGTTCGTAAGCTGTAATGCAAGTAGC
GTATGCGCTCACGCAACTGGTCCAGAACCTTGACCGAACGCAGCGGTGGTAACGGCGCAGTGGCGGTTTT
CATGGCTTGTTATGACTGTTTTTTTGGGGTACAGTCTATGCCTCGGGCATCCAAGCAGCAAGCGCGTTAC
GCCGTGGGTCGATGTTTGATGTTATGGAGCAGCAACGATGTTACGCAGCAGGGCAGTCGCCCTAAAACAA
AGTTAAACATTATGAGGGAAGCGGTGATCGCCGAAGTATCGACTCAACTATCAGAGGTAGTTGGCGTCAT
CGAGCGCCATCTCGAACCGACGTTGCTGGCCGTACATTTGTACGGCTCCGCAGTGGATGGCGGCCTGAAG
CCACACAGTGATATTGATTTGCTGGTTACGGTGACCGTAAGGCTTGATGAAACAACGCGGCGAGCTTTGA
TCAACGACCTTTTGGAAACTTCGGCTTCCCCTGGAGAGAGCGAGATTCTCCGCGCTGTAGAAGTCACCAT
TGTTGTGCACGACGACATCATTCCGTGGCGTTATCCAGCTAAGCGCGAACTGCAATTTGGAGAATGGCAG
CGCAATGACATTCTTGCAGGTATCTTCGAGCCAGCCACGATCGACATTGATCTGGCTATCTTGCTGACAA
AAGCAAGAGAACATAGCGTTGCCTTGGTAGGTCCAGCGGCGGAGGAACTCTTTGATCCGGTTCCTGAACA
GGATCTATTTGAGGCGCTAAATGAAACCTTAACGCTATGGAACTCGCCGCCCGACTGGGCTGGCGATGAG
CGAAATGTAGTGCTTACGTTGTCCCGCATTTGGTACAGCGCAGTAACCGGCAAAATCGCGCCGAAGGATG
TCGCTGCCGACTGGGCAATGGAGCGCCTGCCGGCCCAGTATCAGCCCGTCATACTTGAAGCTAGACAGGC
TTATCTTGGACAAGAAGAAGATCGCTTGGCCTCGCGCGCAGATCAGTTGGAAGAATTTGTCCACTACGTG
AAAGGCGAGATCACCAAGGTAGTCGGCAAATAACCCTCGAGCCACCCATGACCAAAATCCCTTAACGTGA
GTTACGCGTCGTTCCACTGAGCGTCAGACCCCGTAGAAAAGATCAAAGGATCTTCTTGAGATCCTTTTTT
TCTGCGCGTAATCTGCTGCTTGCAAACAAAAAAACCACCGCTACCAGCGGTGGTTTGTTTGCCGGATCAA
GAGCTACCAACTCTTTTTCCGAAGGTAACTGGCTTCAGCAGAGCGCAGATACCAAATACTGTCCTTCTAG
TGTAGCCGTAGTTAGGCCACCACTTCAAGAACTCTGTAGCACCGCCTACATACCTCGCTCTGCTAATCCT
GTTACCAGTGGCTGCTGCCAGTGGCGATAAGTCGTGTCTTACCGGGTTGGACTCAAGACGATAGTTACCG
GATAAGGCGCAGCGGTCGGGCTGAACGGGGGGTTCGTGCACACAGCCCAGCTTGGAGCGAACGACCTACA
CCGAACTGAGATACCTACAGCGTGAGCATTGAGAAAGCGCCACGCTTCCCGAAGGGAGAAAGGCGGACAG
GTATCCGGTAAGCGGCAGGGTCGGAACAGGAGAGCGCACGAGGGAGCTTCCAGGGGGAAACGCCTGGTAT
CTTTATAGTCCTGTCGGGTTTCGCCACCTCTGACTTGAGCGTCGATTTTTGTGATGCTCGTCAGGGGGGC
GGAGCCTATGGAAAAACGCCAGCAACGCGGCCTTTTTACGGTTCCTGGCCTTTTGCTGGCCTTTTGCTCA
CATGTTCTTTCCTGCGTTATCCCCTGATTCTGTGGATAACCGTATTACCGCCTTTGAGTGAGCTGATACC
GCTCGCCGCAGCCGAACGACCGAGCGCAGCGAGTCAGTGAGCGAGGAAGCGGAAGAGCGCCCAATACGCA
AACCGCCTCTCCCCGCGCGTTGGCCGATTCATTAATGCAGCTGGCACGACAGGTTTCCCGACTGGAAAGC
GGGCAGTGAGCGCAACGCAATTAATACGCGTACCGCTAGCCAGGAAGAGTTTGTAGAAACGCAAAAAGGC
CATCCGTCAGGATGGCCTTCTGCTTAGTTTGATGCCTGGCAGTTTATGGCGGGCGTCCTGCCCGCCACCC
TCCGGGCCGTTGCTTCACAACGTTCAAATCCGCTCCCGGCGGATTTGTCCTACTCAGGAGAGCGTTCACC
GACAAACAACAGATAAAACGAAAGGCCCAGTCTTCCGACTGAGCCTTTCGTTTTATTTGATGCCTGGCAG
TTCCCTACTCTCGCGTTAACGCTAGCATGGATGTTTTCCCAGTCACGACGTTGTAAAACGACGGCCAGTC
TTAAG
