>Addgene plasmid #63375 | pFusX3-30 | addgene partial sequence | sequence record 115089 | pCR8_R1 5'-cgaaccgaacaggcttatgt-3'
TGCGTCACCCGGCAACCTTGGGTAGCAGCGAAGTCGAGGCATTTCTGTCCTGGCTGGTCTAGACGTCTCG
CAGGCCATGGTCCTGGCACAGCACCGGCAACAGCCGCTGCACCGTTTCGAGCGCTTGCTTGCCGCCATCG
TGGCTGGCGATAGCCACCACTTGGTCCGGAGTCAGGCCATGGTCCTGGCACAGCACCGGCAACAGCCGCT
GCACCGTTTCGAGCGCTTGCTTGCCGCCACCGTTGCTGGCGATAGCCACGACCTGATCGGGTGTGAGGCC
ATGGTCCTGGCACAGCACCGGCAACAGCCGCTGCACCGTTTCGAGCGCTTGCTTGCCGCCATCGTGGCTG
GCGATAGCCACCACTTGGTCCGGGGTCAGGCCATGGAGACGCTTAAGACTGGCCGTCGTTTTACAACGTC
GTGACTGGGAAAACATCCATGCTAGCGTTAACGCGAGAGTAGGGAACTGCCAGGCATCAAATAAAACGAA
AGGCTCAGTCGGAAGACTGGGCCTTTCGTTTTATCTGTTGTTTGTCGGTGAACGCTCTCCTGAGTAGGAC
AAATCCGCCGGGAGCGGATTTGAACGTTGTGAAGCAACGGCCCGGAGGGTGGCGGGCAGGACGCCCGCCA
TAAACTGCCAGGCATCAAACTAAGCAGAAGGCCATCCTGACGGA
