[The description below was written by a language model from this plasmid's Addgene catalogue record.]
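Description:
pFusX3-30 is a bacterial library plasmid from the FusX TALE assembly system, a kit designed for rapid one-step construction of custom TALE arrays and TALENs. It is built on the FusX3 backbone (about 3 kb without insert), is maintained at high copy number in E. coli, and is selected with spectinomycin. The record does not name the origin of replication or list any other backbone features, and no feature table is provided. The pCR8-named sequencing primers hint at a pCR8-type cloning backbone, but this is not stated explicitly.

The payload is a synthetic, pre-assembled trimer of TALE repeats carrying the repeat-variable diresidues HD, NG and HD. Under the standard TALE code, HD recognises cytosine and NG recognises thymine, so this module specifies the triplet CTC, consistent with its alternative name X3_CTC. The "X3" designation indicates its fixed place in the final array: it supplies RVD positions 7 to 9. The trimer was cloned through BsaI sites that were destroyed in the process, in keeping with Golden Gate-style cloning, where a type IIS enzyme cuts outside its recognition site to leave defined overhangs.

The plasmid has no expression function of its own; no promoter, tag or nuclease domain is recorded. It serves as one member of a set of positional trimer plasmids. A user picks the member matching the desired bases at positions 7 to 9 of the target sequence and combines it with modules for the other positions and a receiving vector, producing a full-length TALE DNA-binding domain for genome editing or related applications.
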