Addgene plasmid #63375: pFusX3-30
Purpose: Encodes RVD positions 7-9 in TALEN assembly
Depositing lab: Stephen Ekker. Depositing organization: Mayo Foundation for Medical Education and Research. Publication: FusX: A rapid one-step TALE assembly system for genome science. Ma AC, McNulty MS, Tanya PL, Jarryd CM, Martinez-Galvez G, Argue DP, Lee HB, Urban MD, Bullard CE, Blackburn PR, Man TK, Clark KJ, Ekker SC. Hum Gene Ther. 2016 Jun;27(6):451-63. doi: 10.1089/hum.2015.172 PubMed 26854857.
Backbone
  Vector backbone: FusX3
  Backbone size w/o insert (bp): 3015
  Vector type: TALEN
Growth in bacteria
  Bacterial resistance: Spectinomycin, 50 μg/mL
  Growth temperature: 37°C
  Growth strain: DH5alpha
  Copy number: High Copy
Gene/Insert
  Gene/Insert name: HD NG HD (alt name: X3_CTC)
  Species: Synthetic
  Mutation: none
  Cloning method: Restriction Enzyme; 5′ cloning site BsaI (destroyed during cloning); 3′ cloning site BsaI (destroyed during cloning)
  Sequencing primers: 5′ pCR8_F1; 3′ pCR8_R1
Terms and licenses: Academic/Nonprofit Terms; Industry Terms: Not Available to Industry
How to cite: pFusX3-30 was a gift from Stephen Ekker (Addgene plasmid # 63375 ; http://n2t.net/addgene:63375 ; RRID:Addgene_63375)
